Addgene plasmid #48990: pAW8ENdeI-cHAIAA17
Purpose: (Empty Backbone) for Cre-lox cassette exchange of C-terminal HA-auxin-inducible degron tagged gene sequences into the S. pombe urg1 locus
Depositing lab: Tony Carr. Depositing organization: University of Sussex. Publication: Optimisation of the Schizosaccharomyces pombe urg1 Expression System. Watson AT, Daigaku Y, Mohebi S, Etheridge TJ, Chahwan C, Murray JM, Carr AM. PLoS One. 2013 Dec 20;8(12):e83800. doi: 10.1371/journal.pone.0083800. PubMed 24376751.
Backbone
  Vector backbone: pUC
  Vector type: Cre/Lox
  Selectable markers: LEU2
  Tag / fusion protein: IAA17 degron tag (C terminal on backbone)
Growth in bacteria
  Bacterial resistance: Ampicillin, 100 μg/mL
  Growth temperature: 37°C
  Growth strain: DH5alpha
  Copy number: High Copy
Gene/Insert
  Cloning method: Restriction Enzyme
Terms and licenses: Academic/Nonprofit Terms; Industry Terms: Not Available to Industry
Depositor comments: This plasmid contains a wild-type loxP site and a mutant loxP site termed loxM3. Addgene's mapping software can not differentiate between the two sites and identifies the loxM3 site as loxP. The locations of the loxP and loxM3 sites are: loxP = 3859-3892 loxM3 = 4758-4791
How to cite: pAW8ENdeI-cHAIAA17 was a gift from Tony Carr (Addgene plasmid # 48990 ; http://n2t.net/addgene:48990 ; RRID:Addgene_48990)
