[The description below was written by a language model from this plasmid's Addgene catalogue record and pLannotate feature annotations shown in this document.]
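Description:
pAW8ENdeI-cHAIAA17 is an empty-backbone Cre/lox shuttle plasmid, about 9.1 kb, built on pUC for recombinase-mediated cassette exchange in the fission yeast Schizosaccharomyces pombe. In E. coli it replicates at high copy from the ColE1/pUC origin and is selected with ampicillin through the bla gene. In S. pombe it is maintained episomally by the ars1 autonomously replicating sequence and selected with the S. cerevisiae LEU2 gene under its own promoter. Short annotated fragments such as lacI, lacZα, rop, bom, NFS1 and hus5 appear to be backbone or flanking remnants rather than functional parts.

The exchangeable cassette lies between a wild-type loxP site and a heterospecific mutant site, loxM3. The depositor notes that automated annotation cannot tell these apart, and the feature table in fact annotates only the loxP site. Between them are a short fragment matching the urg1 promoter region and the Arabidopsis IAA17 auxin-inducible degron coding sequence. The plasmid name and stated purpose indicate an HA epitope and an NdeI cloning site, although neither is annotated. A gene of interest is inserted by restriction cloning so that it carries a C-terminal HA-IAA17 tag.

The plasmid also encodes Cre recombinase under the thiamine-repressible nmt1 promoter. Because loxP and loxM3 do not recombine with each other, Cre swaps the cassette directionally into a matching loxP/loxM3 landing site at the chromosomal urg1 locus. The tagged gene then falls under uracil-inducible urg1 transcriptional control, and the degron allows auxin-triggered depletion of the protein in strains expressing TIR1. Together these give combined transcriptional and post-translational control of protein levels.
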