Features (pLannotate 1.2.2; 23 found; start..end, strand, type, name):
    103..243     -  CDS            NFS1 (fragment): NFS1_YEAST - Also known as SPL1 From Saccharomyces cerevisiae (strain ATCC 204508 / S288c) (Baker's yeast).
    349..414     -  CDS            hus5 (fragment): UBC9_SCHPO - Also known as ubc9. Experimental evidence at protein level: Swiss-Prot protein existence level 1. Catalyzes the covalent attachment of ubiquitin-like protein SUMO/Smt3 to other proteins. Required for efficient recovery from DNA damage or S-phase arrest and normal mitosis. This may be as part of a checkpoint independent recovery process. From Schizosaccharomyces pombe (strain 972 / ATCC 24843) (Fission yeast).
    575..1354    +  rep_origin     ars1: Schizosaccharomyces pombe autonomously replicating sequence ars1
   1433..1482    -  misc_feature   bom (fragment): basis of mobility region from pBR322
   1584..1619    -  CDS            rop (fragment): Rop protein, which maintains plasmids at low copy number; rop
   1714..1818    +  promoter       AmpR promoter: bla
   1819..2679    +  CDS            AmpR: β-lactamase; bla; confers resistance to ampicillin, carbenicillin, and related antibiotics
   2850..3438    +  rep_origin     ori: high-copy-number ColE1/pMB1/pBR322/pUC origin of replication
   3621..3713    +  CDS            lacI (fragment): lac repressor; lacI; The lac repressor binds to the lac operator to inhibit transcription in E. coli. This inhibition can be relieved by adding lactose or isopropyl-β-D-thiogalactopyranoside (IPTG).
   3726..3747    +  protein_bind   CAP binding site: CAP binding activates transcription in the presence of cAMP. E. coli catabolite activator protein
   3762..3792    +  promoter       lac promoter: promoter for the E. coli lac operon
   3800..3816    +  protein_bind   lac operator: The lac repressor binds to the lac operator to inhibit transcription in E. coli. This inhibition can be relieved by adding lactose or isopropyl-β-D-thiogalactopyranoside (IPTG). lac repressor encoded by lacI
   3859..3892    +  protein_bind   loxP: Cre-mediated recombination occurs in the 8-bp core sequence (GCATACAT). Cre recombinase
   3899..3935    +  promoter       urg1 promoter (fragment): urg1 promoter from Schizosaccharomyces pombe, conferring rapid uracil-induced expression
   4062..4751    +  CDS            auxin-inducible degron: auxin-responsive IAA17 protein; Arabidopsis thaliana AXR3; acts as an auxin-inducible degron (AID) in the presence of TIR1
   4794..4951    +  CDS            lacZα (fragment): LacZα fragment of β-galactosidase; lacZ fragment
   4957..5008    -  misc_feature   bom (fragment): basis of mobility region from pBR322
   5019..5035    +  CDS            calmodulin (fragment): calcium-binding protein
   5583..6575    -  CDS            Cre: site-specific recombinase Cre is a site-specific recombinase from bacteriophage P1. Recombination occurs at loxP sequences.
   6625..6663    -  CDS            Cre (fragment): site-specific recombinase Cre is a site-specific recombinase from bacteriophage P1. Recombination occurs at loxP sequences.
   6666..7271    -  promoter       nmt1 promoter (fragment): wild-type nmt1 promoter from Schizosaccharomyces pombe, conferring strong thiamine-repressible expression
   7289..7678    +  promoter       LEU2 promoter: S. cerevisiae LEU2
   7709..8800    +  CDS            LEU2: LEU3_YEAST - Experimental evidence at protein level: Swiss-Prot protein existence level 1. Catalyzes the oxidation of 3-carboxy-2-hydroxy-4- methylpentanoate (3-isopropylmalate) to 3-carboxy-4-methyl-2- oxopentanoate. The product decarboxylates to 4-methyl-2 oxopentanoate. From Saccharomyces cerevisiae (strain ATCC 204508 / S288c) (Baker's yeast).
>Addgene plasmid #48990 | pAW8ENdeI-cHAIAA17 | depositor full sequence | sequence record 71777 | pAW8ENdeI-cHAIAA17 sequence 9060 bps
CAAAAAGTTAGGTGTAACAGAAAATCATGAAACTATGATTTCTAATTTATATATTGGAGGATTTTCTCTA
AAAAAAAAAATACAACAAATAAAAAACACTCAATGACCTGACCATTTGATGGAGTTTAAGTCAATACCTT
CTTGAACCATTTCCCATAATGGTGAAAGTTCCCTCAAGAATTTTACTCTGTCAGAAACGGCCTTAACGAC
GTAGTCGATCCGGACGATGGCCAACCTTCCAATTCATTAAATCGAGTCCTCCATCAGATGATTTACAAGG
TTTTGCATAGAATCCCTAAGTAAGAGAAGTTGTTAGTGATTTCTTCAAGTTTACTAAAATTTACATACAA
ATGGATGATCTCTTCTCCATTGTTTCCTTTCTTCTTGCAAACGCGTTTTACAAAGAGATGACATGCTATT
TTCTGATTATTTTTTTCTATAGTTTTCTATTTTGTACGTCCTTGGGAGTCCGAAATGTAAAATCGGGGTA
TGGTTAGTAGCGGCAGCGTTCATTATGGTATATAAAAGATAAAAAGTAGGGGCAAGCGAGACAGAATGGG
ATACAAGGGCATCGTCTATAATTATAGCTAAAAATTGTATTTTAATTTGTATTTTTTGTAATTTTATTTC
TCATTGTTTTACTTAAAATGAATGCGAATTAGAGAAAACTTCAACGAAATGTCAAAATAAGCTCAGCAAA
ATATACAATTTTAGGGAAAGCGATCAGCAACTTATTCTCCGGTGTAGATTCTTTTTCTTCATAAATTCCA
ACAATGTAACTGCCAATTGATTTTTCTCTAGATGCTAATAAATTGAAACTAATGAATATAATAACACAGG
TTTTGATAAATTGTAAACTCTTACTCAAAAAAAGAATGTTAAAACTAATTTAACCTTTTTATAAAGGCTC
ATGGCGTTAAAGAGGATAGTAAAAATTCTACAATTTTTTAATTTAATGTCACAATTGTCTTGCGAATATA
ATTCTATTAATTTTCGCTAACTGCTGTTTTAGTACTATTACTTTCAATATGCCTTATATGCAACTTTAAT
TCATGAAGAATGCAATATTTTTGCAATCTTTCTTGTACTGAGCGCTTTTTATCATTTAGTACTCATTATT
TAATTTTTCAGTAAAGGGCAATAAATAAATTTGTAGAAGATGCAATGTAATCTCCTCTATCCTTTTGCTC
ATGTTTATGAGTATACCTAGTCTAGAAAGGCTTGTATTTAAAATATTATTCAATAAAAATTCACAATTTT
TACGACATGTGCTACCATTCACTTAACTTCCTGATTATAAAATTGGTTCGTTTATACTAATTACTTAAGT
ACCTTTAACTAAACAAAATGCCTATATATATATTAATTTACAATGAGTGTCAGATAAGTCACTATGTCCG
AGTGGTTAAGGAGTTAGACTCGCCATCGATGGTATGGTGCACTCTCAGTACAATCTGCTCTGATGCCGCA
TAGTTAAGCCAGCCCCGACACCCGCCAACACCCGCTGACGCGCCCTGACGGGCTTGTCTGCTCCCGGCAT
CCGCTTACAGACAAGCTGTGACCGTCTCCGGGAGCTGCATGTGTCAGAGGTTTTCACCGTCATCACCGAA
ACGCGCGAGACGAAAGGGCCTCGTGATACGCCTATTTTTATAGGTTAATGTCATGATAATAATGGTTTCT
TAGACGTCAGGTGGCACTTTTCGGGGAAATGTGCGCGGAACCCCTATTTGTTTATTTTTCTAAATACATT
CAAATATGTATCCGCTCATGAGACAATAACCCTGATAAATGCTTCAATAATATTGAAAAAGGAAGAGTAT
GAGTATTCAACATTTCCGTGTCGCCCTTATTCCCTTTTTTGCGGCATTTTGCCTTCCTGTTTTTGCTCAC
CCAGAAACGCTGGTGAAAGTAAAAGATGCTGAAGATCAGTTGGGTGCACGAGTGGGTTACATCGAACTGG
ATCTCAACAGCGGTAAGATCCTTGAGAGTTTTCGCCCCGAAGAACGTTTTCCAATGATGAGCACTTTTAA
AGTTCTGCTATGTGGCGCGGTATTATCCCGTATTGACGCCGGGCAAGAGCAACTCGGTCGCCGCATACAC
TATTCTCAGAATGACTTGGTTGAGTACTCACCAGTCACAGAAAAGCATCTTACGGATGGCATGACAGTAA
GAGAATTATGCAGTGCTGCCATAACCATGAGTGATAACACTGCGGCCAACTTACTTCTGACAACGATCGG
AGGACCGAAGGAGCTAACCGCTTTTTTGCACAACATGGGGGATCATGTAACTCGCCTTGATCGTTGGGAA
CCGGAGCTGAATGAAGCCATACCAAACGACGAGCGTGACACCACGATGCCTGTAGCAATGGCAACAACGT
TGCGCAAACTATTAACTGGCGAACTACTTACTCTAGCTTCCCGGCAACAATTAATAGACTGGATGGAGGC
GGATAAAGTTGCAGGACCACTTCTGCGCTCGGCCCTTCCGGCTGGCTGGTTTATTGCTGATAAATCTGGA
GCCGGTGAGCGTGGGTCTCGCGGTATCATTGCAGCACTGGGGCCAGATGGTAAGCCCTCCCGTATCGTAG
TTATCTACACGACGGGGAGTCAGGCCACTATGGATGAACGAAATAGACAGATCGCTGAGATAGGTGCCTC
ACTGATTAAGCATTGGTAACTGTCAGACCAAGTTTACTCATATATACTTTAGATTGATTTAAAACTTCAT
TTTTAATTTAAAAGGATCTAGGTGAAGATCCTTTTTGATAATCTCATGACCAAAATCCCTTAACGTGAGT
TTTCGTTCCACTGAGCGTCAGACCCCGTAGAAAAGATCAAAGGATCTTCTTGAGATCCTTTTTTTCTGCG
CGTAATCTGCTGCTTGCAAACAAAAAAACCACCGCTACCAGCGGTGGTTTGTTTGCCGGATCAAGAGCTA
CCAACTCTTTTTCCGAAGGTAACTGGCTTCAGCAGAGCGCAGATACCAAATACTGTTCTTCTAGTGTAGC
CGTAGTTAGGCCACCACTTCAAGAACTCTGTAGCACCGCCTACATACCTCGCTCTGCTAATCCTGTTACC
AGTGGCTGCTGCCAGTGGCGATAAGTCGTGTCTTACCGGGTTGGACTCAAGACGATAGTTACCGGATAAG
GCGCAGCGGTCGGGCTGAACGGGGGGTTCGTGCACACAGCCCAGCTTGGAGCGAACGACCTACACCGAAC
TGAGATACCTACAGCGTGAGCTATGAGAAAGCGCCACGCTTCCCGAAGGGAGAAAGGCGGACAGGTATCC
GGTAAGCGGCAGGGTCGGAACAGGAGAGCGCACGAGGGAGCTTCCAGGGGGAAACGCCTGGTATCTTTAT
AGTCCTGTCGGGTTTCGCCACCTCTGACTTGAGCGTCGATTTTTGTGATGCTCGTCAGGGGGGCGGAGCC
TATGGAAAAACGCCAGCAACGCGGCCTTTTTACGGTTCCTGGCCTTTTGCTGGCCTTTTGCTCACATGTT
CTTTCCTGCGTTATCCCCTGATTCTGTGGATAACCGTATTACCGCCTTTGAGTGAGCTGATACCGCTCGC
CGCAGCCGAACGACCGAGCGCAGCGAGTCAGTGAGCGAGGAAGCGGAAGAGCGCCCAATACGCAAACCGC
CTCTCCCCGCGCGTTGGCCGATTCATTAATGCAGCTGGCACGACAGGTTTCCCGACTGGAAAGCGGGCAG
TGAGCGCAACGCAATTAATGTGAGTTAGCTCACTCATTAGGCACCCCAGGCTTTACACTTTATGCTTCCG
GCTCGTATGTTGTGTGGAATTGTGAGCGGATAACAATTTCACACAGGAAACAGCTATGACCATGATTACG
CCAAGCTTATAACTTCGTATAGCATACATTATACGAAGTTATTGCTAGCCGTTTTCTTCAATTACTAAAT
TAGAACTAATTCAATCATATGCTGGCATGCGGAGAGCTCGGAGTCGACGAGACTAGTGGTTATCCTTATG
ATGTTCCTGATTATGCTTCTAGTACTGGTTCTACAGGATCAACCGGCTCCACGGGGTCGATGGGTAGATC
TATGATGGGCAGTGTCGAGCTGAATCTGAGGGAGACTGAGCTGTGTCTTGGTCTTCCCGGTGGAGATACA
GTGGCTCCGGTAACCGGAAACAAGAGAGGGTTCTCAGAGACGGTTGATCTGAAGCTAAATCTGAATAATG
AGCCTGCAAACAAGGAAGGATCTACGACTCATGACGTCGTGACTTTTGATTCCAAGGAGAAGAGTGCTTG
TCCTAAAGATCCAGCCAAACCTCCGGCCAAGGCACAAGTTGTGGGATGGCCACCGGTGAGATCATACCGG
AAGAACGTGATGGTTTCCTGCCAAAAATCAAGCGGTGGCCCGGAGGCGGCGGCGTTCGTGAAGGTATCAA
TGGACGGAGCACCGTACTTGAGGAAAATCGATTTGAGGATGTATAAAAGCTACGATGAGCTTTCTAATGC
TTTGTCCAACATGTTCAGCTCTTTTACCATGGGCAAACATGGAGGAGAAGAAGGAATGATAGACTTCATG
AATGAGAGGAAATTGATGGATTTGGTGAATAGCTGGGACTATGTTCCCTCTTATGAAGACAAAGACGGTG
ATTGGATGCTCGTCGGCGACGTTCCTTGGCCAATGTTCGTCGATACATGCAAGCGTTTACGTCTCATGAA
AGGATCGGATGCCATTGGTCTCGCTCCGAGGGCGATGGAGAAGTGCAAGAGCAGAGCTTGACCCGGGATA
ACTTCGTATATGGTATTATATACGAAGTTATGAATTCACTGGCCGTCGTTTTACAACGTCGTGACTGGGA
AAACCCTGGCGTTACCCAACTTAATCGCCTTGCAGCACATCCCCCTTTCGCCAGCTGGCGTAATAGCGAA
GAGGCCCGCACCGATCGCCCTTCCCAACAGTTGCGCAGCCTGAATGGCGAATGGCGCCTGATGCGGTATT
TTCTCCTTACGCATCTGTGCGGTATTTCACACCGCATACCATCGTCCGGATCAATGAAGTAGATGAGTTT
ACTACCTGTATATACTTTTTTTTTTGTCAAAGTCACTTTTATGGCATTTCCATGTTGAAGGATTAGCCAC
AGCACTAAATTTTCAGCGTATGATTGCTTTTAAATATTTAATTTTCATCGTTTTTTAATTAATATTCAAA
ACGATTTAATGCCTTCTACATCTGAAGTCAAGCTCATAGACTCGGGTTGGGTAGCTAAAACTACATCTAA
CACGAAGGGGTATAGCCTTCTTAAAGTATACTCATGTATAAACGTTTTGGGTTCATATTTTTGGGCCACG
TGGTTTATAAAAATTCTTAACTACACCACTCGGTATCCCGCACCCGTCTACGTTTCTACGATTTCGAGCT
AATATTGAGTAAAGTGATTAGCAAAAAAAATAAAAGTACTCGTTGTCGGAGATCAAGAATTTTTCTATTA
TCTCATCTAAACCACTTTCTAAAAGCGAAAAACAAAATCGTAATATGCAGCTTGAATGGGCTTCCATAGT
TTGAAAGAAAAACCCTAGCAGTACTGGCAAGGGAGACATTCCTTTTACCTGGCTAATCGCCATCTTCCAG
CAGGCGCACCATTGCCCCTGTTTCACTATCCAGGTTACGGATATAGTTCATGACAATATTTACATTGGTC
CAGCCACCAGCTTGCATGATCTCCGGTATTGAAACTCCAGCGCGGGCCATATCTCGCGCGGCTCCGACAC
GGGCACTGTGTCCAGACCAGGCCAGGTATCTCTGACCAGAGTCATCCTTAGCGCCGTAAATCAATCGATG
AGTTGCTTCAAAAATCCCTTCCAGGGCGCGAGTTGATAGCTGGCTGGTGGCAGATGGCGCGGCAACACCA
TTTTTTCTGACCCGGCAAAACAGGTAGTTATTCGGATCATCAGCTACACCAGAGACGGAAATCCATCGCT
CGACCAGTTTAGTTACCCCCAGGCTAAGTGCCTTCTCTACACCTGCGGTGCTAACCAGCGTTTTCGTTCT
GCCAATATGGATTAACATTCTCCCACCGTCAGTACGTGAGATATCTTTAACCCTGATCCTGGCAATTTCG
GCTATACGTAACAGGGTGTTATAAGCAATCCCCAGAAATGCCAGATTACGTATATCCTGGCAGCGATCGC
TATTTTCCATGAGTGAACGAACCTGGTCGAAATCAGTGCGTTCGAACGCTAGAGCCTGTTTTGCACGTTC
ACCGGCATCAACGTTTTCTTTTCGGATCCGCCGCATAACCAGTGAAACAGCATTGCTGTCACTTGGTCGT
GGCAGCCCGGACCGACGATGAAGCATGTTTAGCTGGCCCAAATGTTGCTGGATAGTTTTTACTGCCAGAC
CGCGCGCCTGAAGATATAGAAGATAATCGCGAACATCTTCAGGTTCTGCGGGAAACCATTTCCGGTTATT
CAACTTGCACCATGCCGCCCACGACCGGCAAACGGACAGAAGCATTTTCCAGGTATGCTCAGAAAACGCC
TGGCGATCCCTGAACATGTCCATCAGGTTCTTGCGAACCTCATCACTCGTTGCATCGACCGGTAACTTTT
AGATTAACATTTGTTTAAATATGAAATTAGGCAATGTAACATACTGCAGGCAAATTTTGGTGTACGGTAA
GTAAATTGGACATAAGATTTAACAAAGCGACTATAAGTCAGAAAGTGAGAATGAGATTGAAATAATTAAT
TCAACTTATTCAATTGATGATATGCCAGGATTCCTCTTCCTTTATCTTCAATGTTTCGATTAACAGGTCC
ATTATCCGGTTTTTAGTTTCGCTGCACATTGCCGAATGACAATCGGATTCCTTTAAGCTATGCTTTTGCC
CTGTTTTCTCTCCCCAGTAATCGTTGGGTGACTGAACCATCCAGTAGCCGAGAGTTACGTTTTTCCTGAT
TTAATAAATATCCATATCTATTTGTCTCGTGGTGTTTTACAGCAACTAACCGAAATTACTATTTTGCATC
ATCCAACCATAAAGAGACAACAATAATTCTAGAAAACATATAACAAGTGTTTTTTTCTATTTACGTCTCA
TACGCAAAGTCCACTTTACCATGTTTTGGAAACTTGTACCCAACCATTCATTTTTCGATTTTGTAATGAG
GCTCTTTTCTTCTAACAATCATTGAGGTCATTATCATGTGTCCTCACCTATTGTTTAAATTGAGGCTTGC
GCTATTCCCAAAATTGTGGGTATTATTTTCATATATCAGTATCTGCAATTTCGGTTCAACTCCGGAAGCT
CGGTACCCAACTGTGGGAATACTCAGGTATCGTAAGATGCAAGAGTTCGAATCTCTTAGCAACCATTATT
TTTTTTCTCTCAACATAACGAGAACACACAGGGGCGCTATCGCACAGAATCAAATTCGATGACTGGAAAT
TTTTTGTTAATTTCAGAGGTCGCCTGACGCATATACCTTTTTCAACTGAAAAATTGGGAGAAAAAGGAAA
GGTGAGAGCGCCGGAACCGGCTTTTCATATAGAATAGAGAAGCGTTCATGACTAAATGCTTGCATCACAA
TACTTGAAGTTGACAATATTATTTAAGGACCTATTGTTTTTTCCAATAGGTGGTTAGCAATCGTCTTACT
TTCTAACTTTTCTTACCTTTTACATTTCAGCAATATATATATATATATATATATATATTTCAAGGATATA
CCATTGTAATGTCTGCCCCTAAGAAGATCGTCGTTTTGCCAGGTGACCACGTTGGTCAAGAAATCACAGC
CGAAGCCATTAAGGTTCTTAAAGCTATTTCTGATGTTCGTTCCAATGTCAAGTTCGATTTCGAAAATCAT
TTAATTGGTGGTGCTGCTATCGATGCTACAGGTGTTCCACTTCCAGATGAGGCGCTGGAAGCCTCCAAGA
AGGCTGATGCCGTTTTGTTAGGTGCTGTGGGTGGTCCTAAATGGGGTACCGGTAGTGTTAGACCTGAACA
AGGTTTACTAAAAATCCGTAAAGAACTTCAATTGTACGCCAACTTAAGACCATGTAACTTTGCATCCGAC
TCTCTTTTAGACTTATCTCCAATCAAGCCACAATTTGCTAAAGGTACTGACTTCGTTGTTGTTAGAGAAT
TAGTGGGAGGTATTTACTTTGGTAAGAGAAAGGAAGACGATGGTGATGGTGTCGCTTGGGATAGTGAACA
ATACACCGTTCCAGAAGTGCAAAGAATCACAAGAATGGCCGCTTTCATGGCCCTACAACATGAGCCACCA
TTGCCTATTTGGTCCTTGGATAAAGCTAATGTTTTGGCCTCTTCAAGATTATGGAGAAAAACTGTGGAGG
AAACCATCAAGAACGAATTTCCTACATTGAAAGTTCAACATCAATTGATTGATTCTGCCGCCATGATCCT
AGTTAAGAACCCAACCCACCTAAATGGTATTATAATCACCAGCAACATGTTTGGTGATATCATCTCCGAT
GAAGCCTCCGTTATCCCAGGCTCCTTGGGTTTGTTGCCATCTGCGTCCTTGGCCTCTTTGCCAGACAAGA
ACACCGCATTTGGTTTGTACGAACCATGCCACGGTTCCGCTCCAGATTTGCCAAAGAATAAGGTCAACCC
TATCGCCACTATCTTGTCTGCTGCAATGATGTTGAAATTGTCATTGAACTTGCCTGAAGAAGGTAAAGCC
ATTGAAGATGCAGTTAAAAAGGTTTTGGATGCAGGTATCAGAACTGGTGATTTAGGTGGTTCCAACAGTA
CCACCGAAGTCGGTGATGCTGTCGCCGAAGAAGTTAAGAAAATCCTTGCTTAAAAAGATTCTCTTTTTTT
GTGATATTTGTACATAAACTTTATAAATGAAATTCATAATAGAAACGACACGAAATTACAAAATGGAATA
TGTTCATAGGGTAGACGAAACTATATACGCAATCTACATACATTTATCAAGAAGGAGAAAAAGGAGGATG
TAAAGGAATACAGGTAAGCAAATTGATACTAATGGCTCAACGTGATAAGGAAAAAGAATTGCACTTTAAC
ATTAATATTGACAAGGAGGAGGGCATCACA
