>Addgene plasmid #48990 | pAW8ENdeI-cHAIAA17 | addgene partial sequence | sequence record 76761 | ColEterm 5'-agctgataccgctcgccgcagccgaacg-3'
GCGGAAGAGCGCCCAATACGCAAACCGCCTCTCCCCGCGCGTTGGCCGATTCATTAATGCAGCTGGCACG
ACAGGTTTCCCGACTGGAAAGCGGGCAGTGAGCGCAACGCAATTAATGTGAGTTAGCTCACTCATTAGGC
ACCCCAGGCTTTACACTTTATGCTTCCGGCTCGTATGTTGTGTGGAATTGTGAGCGGATAACAATTTCAC
ACAGGAAACAGCTATGACCATGATTACGCCAAGCTTATAACTTCGTATAGCATACATTATACGAAGTTAT
TGCTAGCCGTTTTCTTCAATTACTAAATTAGAACTAATTCAATCATATGCTGGCATGCGGAGAGCTCGGA
GTCGACGAGACTAGTGGTTATCCTTATGATGTTCCTGATTATGCTTCTAGTACTGGTTCTACAGGATCAA
CCGGCTCCACGGGGTCGATGGGTAGATCTATGATGGGCAGTGTCGAGCTGAATCTGAGGGAGACTGAGCT
GTGTCTTGGTCTTCCCGGTGGAGATACAGTGGCTCCGGTAACCGGAAACAAGAGAGGGTTCTCAGAGACG
GTTGATCTGAAGCTAAATCTGAATAATGAGCCTGCAAACAAGGAAGGATCTACGACTCATGACGTCGTGA
CTTTTGATTCCAAGGAGAAGAGTGCTTGTCCTAAAGATCCAGCCAAACCTCCGGCCAAGGCACAAGTTGT
GGGATGGCCACCGGTGAGATCATACCGGAAGAACGTGATGGTTTCCTGCCAAAAATCAAGCGGTGGCCCG
GAGGCGGCGGCGTTCGTGAAGGTATCAATGGACGGAGCACCGTACTTGAGGAAAATCGATTTGAGGATGT
ATAAAAGCTACGATGAGCTTTCTAATGCTTTGTCCAACATGTTCAGCTCTTTTACCATGGGCAAAC
