>Addgene plasmid #48990 | pAW8ENdeI-cHAIAA17 | addgene partial sequence | sequence record 77811 | pUC-3 5'-GCCATTCGCCATTCAGGCTGCGCAACTGTT-3'
CGGTGCGGGCCTCTTCGCTATTACGCCAGCTGGCGAAAGGGGGATGTGCTGCAAGGCGATTAAGTTGGGT
AACGCCAGGGTTTTCCCAGTCACGACGTTGTAAAACGACGGCCAGTGAATTCATAACTTCGTATATAATA
CCATATACGAAGTTATCCCGGGTCAAGCTCTGCTCTTGCACTTCTCCATCGCCCTCGGAGCGAGACCAAT
GGCATCCGATCCTTTCATGAGACGTAAACGCTTGCATGTATCGACGAACATTGGCCAAGGAACGTCGCCG
ACGAGCATCCAATCACCGTCTTTGTCTTCATAAGAGGGAACATAGTCCCAGCTATTCACCAAATCCATCA
ATTTCCTCTCATTCATGAAGTCTATCATTCCTTCTTCTCCTCCATGTTTGCCCATGGTAAAAGAGCTGAA
CATGTTGGACAAAGCATTAGAAAGCTCATCGTAGCTTTTATACATCCTCAAATCGATTTTCCTCAAGTAC
GGTGCTCCGTCCATTGATACCTTCACGAACGCCGCCGCCTCCGGGCCACCGCTTGATTTTTGGCAGGAAA
CCATCACGTTCTTCCGGTATGATCTCACCGGTGGCCATCCCACAACTTGTGCCTTGGCCGGAGGTTTGGC
TGGATCTTTAGGACAAGCACTCTTCTCCTTGGAATCAAAAGTCACGACGTCATGAGTCGTAGATCCTTCC
TTGTTTGCAGGCTCATTATTCAGATTTAGCTTCAGATCAACCGTCTCTGAGAACCCTCTCTTGTTTCCGG
TTACCGGAGCCACTGTATCTCCACCGGGAAGACCAAGACACAGCTCAGTCTCCCTCAGATTCAGCTCGAC
ACTGCCCATCATAGATCTACCCATCGACCCCGTGGAGCCGGTTGATCCTGTAGAACCAGTACTAGAAGCA
TAATC
